>Addgene plasmid #240052 | pAAV-CaMKII-ASAP3-WPRE | addgene full sequence | sequence record 477099 | Addgene NGS Result
CGCGTTTAACATTATGGCCTTAGGTCACTTCATCTCCATGGGGTTCTTCTTCTGATTTTCTAGAAAATGA
GATGGGGGTGCAGAGAGCTTCCTCAGTGACCTGCCCAGGGTCACATCAGAAATGTCAGAGCTAGAACTTG
AACTCAGATTACTAATCTTAAATTCCATGCCTTGGGGGCATGCAAGTACGATATACAGAAGGAGTGAACT
CATTAGGGCAGATGACCAATGAGTTTAGGAAAGAAGAGTCCAGGGCAGGGTACATCTACACCACCCGCCC
AGCCCTGGGTGAGTCCAGCCACGTTCACCTCATTATAGTTGCCTCTCTCCAGTCCTACCTTGACGGGAAG
CACAAGCAGAAACTGGGACAGGAGCCCCAGGAGACCAAATCTTCATGGTCCCTCTGGGAGGATGGGTGGG
GAGAGCTGTGGCAGAGGCCTCAGGAGGGGCCCTGCTGCTCAGTGGTGACAGATAGGGGTGAGAAAGCAGA
CAGAGTCATTCCGTCAGCATTCTGGGTCTGTTTGGTACTTCTTCTCACGCTAAGGTGGCGGTGTGATATG
CACAATGGCTAAAAAGCAGGGAGAGCTGGAAAGAAACAAGGACAGAGACAGAGGCCAAGTCAACCAGACC
AATTCCCAGAGGAAGCAAAGAAACCATTACAGAGACTACAAGGGGGAAGGGAAGGAGAGATGAATTAGCT
TCCCCTGTAAACCTTAGAACCCAGCTGTTGCCAGGGCAACGGGGCAATACCTGTCTCTTCAGAGGAGATG
AAGTTGCCAGGGTAACTACATCCTGTCTTTCTCAAGGACCATCCCAGAATGTGGCACCCACTAGCCGTTA
CCATAGCAACTGCCTCTTTGCCCCACTTAATCCCATCCCGTCTGTTAAAAGGGCCCTATAGTTGGAGGTG
GGGGAGGTAGGAAGAGCGATGATCACTTGTGGACTAAGTTTGTTCGCATCCCCTTCTCCAACCCCCTCAG
TACATCACCCTGGGGGAACAGGGTCCACTTGCTCCTGGGCCCACACAGTCCTGCAGTATTGTGTATATAA
GGCCAGGGCAAAGAGGAGCAGGTTTTAAAGTGAAAGGCAGGCAGGTGTTGGGGAGGCAGTTACCGGGGCA
ACGGGAACAGGGCGTTTCGGAGGTGGTTGCCATGGGGACCTGGATGCTGACGAAGGCTCGCGAGGCTGTG
AGCAGCCACAGTGCCCTGCTCAGAAGCCCCAAGCTCGTCAGTCAAGCCGGTTCTCCGTTTGCACTCAGGA
GCACGGGCAGGCGAGTGGCCCCTAGTTCTGGGGGCAGCTCTAGAGCGGTACCGGATCCACCCGCCACCAT
GGGTTCTCATCATCATCATCATCATGGTATGGCTAGCGCCACCATGGAGACGACTGTGAGGTATGAACAG
GGGTCAGAGCTCACTAAAACTTCGAGCTCTCCAACAGCAGATGAGCCCACGATAAAGATTGATGATGGTC
GTGATGAGGGTAATGAACAAGACAGCTGTTCCAATACCATTAGGAGAAAAATTTCCCCGTTTGTGATGTC
ATTTGGATTCAGAGTATTTGGAGTTGTGCTTATCATTGTAGACATCATAGTGGTGATTGTGGATCTGGCC
ATCAGTGAGAAGAAAAGAGGCATTAGAGAGATTCTTGAAGGTGTTTCCCTGGCTATAGCACTCTTCTTCC
TTGTTGATGTTCTCATGAGAGTGTTTGTTGAAGGCTTCAAGAACTATTTCCGGTCCAAACTGAATACTTT
GGATGCAGTCATAGTAGTGGGCACTCTGCTAATTAATATGACCTACTCCTTCTCTGACGGTACATTTCGC
GGTGATAACGTGTATATTACCGCGGATAAACAGAAAAACGGCATTAAAGCGAACTTTACCGTGCGCCATA
ACGTGGAAGATGGCAGCGTGCAGCTGGCGGATCATTATCAGCAGAACACCCCGATTGGCGATGGCCCGGT
GCTGCTGCCGGATAACCATTATCTGAGCACCCAGACCGTGCTGAGCAAAGATCCGAACGAAAAACGCGAT
CACATGGTGCTGCTGGAATTTGTGACCGCAGCGGGCATTACACACGGCATGGATGAACTGTATGGCGGCA
CCGGCGGCAGCGCGAGCCAGGGCGAAGAACTGTTTACCGGCGTGGTGCCGATTCTGGTGGAACTGGATGG
CGATGTGAACGGCCATAAATTTAGCGTGCGCGGCGAAGGCGAAGGCGATGCGACCATTGGCAAACTGACC
CTGAAATTTATTTGCACCACCGGCAAACTACCGGTGCCGTGGCCGACCCTGGTGACCACCTTAACCTATG
GCGTGCAGTGCTTTAGCCGCTATCCGGATCATATGAAACGCCATGATTTTTTTAAAAGCGCGATGCCGGA
AGGCTATGTGCAGGAACGCACCATTAGCTTTAAAGATGATGGCAAATATAAAACCCGCGCGGTGGTGAAA
TTTGAAGGCGATACCCTGGTGAACCGCATTGAACTGAAAGGCACCGATTTTAAAGAAGATGGCAACATTC
TGGGGCATAAACTGGAATATAACACAGATCAGATGCCGCAGATGGTTACTCTTCTTCGAGTTCTGAGAAT
TGTTATCTTAATAAGAATATTTCAGCTGGCTTCACAGAAGAAACAACTTGAAGTGGTAACCTAATGAGGC
GCGCCCCTGCAGGGAATTCGATATCAAGCTTATCGATAATCAACCTCTGGATTACAAAATTTGTGAAAGA
TTGACTGGTATTCTTAACTATGTTGCTCCTTTTACGCTATGTGGATACGCTGCTTTAATGCCTTTGTATC
ATGCTATTGCTTCCCGTATGGCTTTCATTTTCTCCTCCTTGTATAAATCCTGGTTGCTGTCTCTTTATGA
GGAGTTGTGGCCCGTTGTCAGGCAACGTGGCGTGGTGTGCACTGTGTTTGCTGACGCAACCCCCACTGGT
TGGGGCATTGCCACCACCTGTCAGCTCCTTTCCGGGACTTTCGCTTTCCCCCTCCCTATTGCCACGGCGG
AACTCATCGCCGCCTGCCTTGCCCGCTGCTGGACAGGGGCTCGGCTGTTGGGCACTGACAATTCCGTGGT
GTTGTCGGGGAAATCATCGTCCTTTCCTTGGCTGCTCGCCTATGTTGCCACCTGGATTCTGCGCGGGACG
TCCTTCTGCTACGTCCCTTCGGCCCTCAATCCAGCGGACCTTCCTTCCCGCGGCCTGCTGCCGGCTCTGC
GGCCTCTTCCGCGTCTTCGCCTTCGCCCTCAGACGAGTCGGATCTCCCTTTGGGCCGCCTCCCCGCATCG
ATACCGAGCGCTGCTCGAGAGATCTACGGGTGGCATCCCTGTGACCCCTCCCCAGTGCCTCTCCTGGCCC
TGGAAGTTGCCACTCCAGTGCCCACCAGCCTTGTCCTAATAAAATTAAGTTGCATCATTTTGTCTGACTA
GGTGTCCTTCTATAATATTATGGGGTGGAGGGGGGTGGTATGGAGCAAGGGGCAAGTTGGGAAGACAACC
TGTAGGGCCTGCGGGGTCTATTGGGAACCAAGCTGGAGTGCAGTGGCACAATCTTGGCTCACTGCAATCT
CCGCCTCCTGGGTTCAAGCGATTCTCCTGCCTCAGCCTCCCGAGTTGTTGGGATTCCAGGCATGCATGAC
CAGGCTCAGCTAATTTTTGTTTTTTTGGTAGAGACGGGGTTTCACCATATTGGCCAGGCTGGTCTCCAAC
TCCTAATCTCAGGTGATCTACCCACCTTGGCCTCCCAAATTGCTGGGATTACAGGCGTGAACCACTGCTC
CCTTCCCTGTCCTTCTGATTTTGTAGGTAACCACGTGCGGACCGAGCGGCCGCAGGAACCCCTAGTGATG
GAGTTGGCCACTCCCTCTCTGCGCGCTCGCTCGCTCACTGAGGCCGGGCGACCAAAGGTCGCCCGACGCC
CGGGCTTTGCCCGGGCGGCCTCAGTGAGCGAGCGAGCGCGCAGCTGCCTGCAGGGGCGCCTGATGCGGTA
TTTTCTCCTTACGCATCTGTGCGGTATTTCACACCGCATA
[95 nt withheld, positions 4031-4125]
T
[46 nt withheld, positions 4127-4172]
C
[141 nt withheld, positions 4174-4314]
CCTTTGACGTTGGAGTCCACGTTCTTT
[37 nt withheld, positions 4342-4378]
ACTCTATCTCGGGCTATTCTTTTGATTTATAAGGGATTTTGCCGATTTCGGTCTATTGGTTAAAAAATGA
GCTGATTTAACAAAAATTTAACGCGAATTTTAACAAAATATTAACGTTTACAATTTTATGGTGCACTCTC
AGTACAATCTGCTCTGATGCCGCATAGTTAAGCCAGCCCCGACACCCGCCAACACCCGCTGACGCGCCCT
GACGGGCTTGTCTGCTCCCGGCATCCGCTTACAGACAAGCTGTGACCGTCTCCGGGAGCTGCATGTGTCA
GAGGTTTTCACCGTCATCACCGAAACGCGCGAGACGAAAGGGCCTCGTGATACGCCTATTTTTATAGGTT
AATGTCATGATAATAATGGTTTCTTAGACGTCAGGTGGCACTTTTCGGGGAAATGTGCGCGGAACCCCTA
TTTGTTTATTTTTCTAAATACATTCAAATATGTATCCGCTCATGAGACAATAACCCTGATAAATGCTTCA
ATAATATTGAAAAAGGAAGAGTATGAGTATTCAACATTTCCGTGTCGCCCTTATTCCCTTTTTTGCGGCA
TTTTGCCTTCCTGTTTTTGCTCACCCAGAAACGCTGGTGAAAGTAAAAGATGCTGAAGATCAGTTGGGTG
CACGAGTGGGTTACATCGAACTGGATCTCAACAGCGGTAAGATCCTTGAGAGTTTTCGCCCCGAAGAACG
TTTTCCAATGATGAGCACTTTTAAAGTTCTGCTATGTGGCGCGGTATTATCCCGTATTGACGCCGGGCAA
GAGCAACTCGGTCGCCGCATACACTATTCTCAGAATGACTTGGTTGAGTACTCACCAGTCACAGAAAAGC
ATCTTACGGATGGCATGACAGTAAGAGAATTATGCAGTGCTGCCATAACCATGAGTGATAACACTGCGGC
CAACTTACTTCTGACAACGATCGGAGGACCGAAGGAGCTAACCGCTTTTTTGCACAACATGGGGGATCAT
GTAACTCGCCTTGATCGTTGGGAACCGGAGCTGAATGAAGCCATACCAAACGACGAGCGTGACACCACGA
TGCCTGTAGCAATGGCAACAACGTTGCGCAAACTATTAACTGGCGAACTACTTACTCTAGCTTCCCGGCA
ACAATTAATAGACTGGATGGAGGCGGATAAAGTTGCAGGACCACTTCTGCGCTCGGCCCTTCCGGCTGGC
TGGTTTATTGCTGATAAATCTGGAGCCGGTGAGCGTGGGTCTCGCGGTATCATTGCAGCACTGGGGCCAG
ATGGTAAGCCCTCCCGTATCGTAGTTATCTACACGACGGGGAGTCAGGCAACTATGGATGAACGAAATAG
ACAGATCGCTGAGATAGGTGCCTCACTGATTAAGCATTGGTAACTGTCAGACCAAGTTTACTCATATATA
CTTTAGATTGATTTAAAACTTCATTTTTAATTTAAAAGGATCTAGGTGAAGATCCTTTTTGATAATCTCA
TGACCAAAATCCCTTAACGTGAGTTTTCGTTCCACTGAGCGTCAGACCCCGTAGAAAAGATCAAAGGATC
TTCTTGAGATCCTTTTTTTCTGCGCGTAATCTGCTGCTTGCAAACAAAAAAACCACCGCTACCAGCGGTG
GTTTGTTTGCCGGATCAAGAGCTACCAACTCTTTTTCCGAAGGTAACTGGCTTCAGCAGAGCGCAGATAC
CAAATACTGTTCTTCTAGTGTAGCCGTAGTTAGGCCACCACTTCAAGAACTCTGTAGCACCGCCTACATA
CCTCGCTCTGCTAATCCTGTTACCAGTGGCTGCTGCCAGTGGCGATAAGTCGTGTCTTACCGGGTTGGAC
TCAAGACGATAGTTACCGGATAAGGCGCAGCGGTCGGGCTGAACGGGGGGTTCGTGCACACAGCCCAGCT
TGGAGCGAACGACCTACACCGAACTGAGATACCTACAGCGTGAGCTATGAGAAAGCGCCACGCTTCCCGA
AGGGAGAAAGGCGGACAGGTATCCGGTAAGCGGCAGGGTCGGAACAGGAGAGCGCACGAGGGAGCTTCCA
GGGGGAAACGCCTGGTATCTTTATAGTCCTGTCGGGTTTCGCCACCTCTGACTTGAGCGTCGATTTTTGT
GATGCTCGTCAGGGGGGCGGAGCCTATGGAAAAACGCCAGCAACGCGGCCTTTTTACGGTTCCTGGCCTT
TTGCTGGCCTTTTGCTCACATGTCCTGCAGGCAGCTGCGCGCTCGCTCGCTCACTGAGGCCGCCCGGGCG
TCGGGCGACCTTTGGTCGCCCGGCCTCAGTGAGCGAGCGAGCGCGCAGAGAGGGAGTGGCCAACTCCATC
ACTAGGGGTTCCTGCGGCCGCA
Features (pLannotate 1.2.2; 16 found; start..end, strand, type, name):
     10..1298    +  promoter       CaMKII promoter: promoter for the mouse calcium/calmodulin-dependent kinase II α subunit
   1338..1358    +  CDS            capTEV™ (fragment): composite tag for in vivo biotinylation, TEV protease cleavage, and 6xHis tagging
   1824..2543    +  CDS            cEGFP: cEGFP is a basic (constitutively fluorescent) green fluorescent protein published in 2008, derived from Aequorea victoria.
   2673..2698    +  misc_feature   MCS (fragment): pBluescript multiple cloning site
   2698..3286    +  misc_feature   WPRE: woodchuck hepatitis virus posttranscriptional regulatory element
   3318..3794    +  polyA_signal   hGH poly(A) signal: human growth hormone polyadenylation signal
   3834..3974    +  repeat_region  AAV2 ITR: inverted terminal repeat of adeno-associated virus serotype 2 inverted
   3979..4030    -  misc_feature   bom (fragment): basis of mobility region from pBR322
   4049..4504    +  rep_origin     f1 ori (sequence partly withheld): f1 bacteriophage origin of replication; arrow indicates direction of (+) strand synthesis
   4505..4554    -  misc_feature   bom (fragment): basis of mobility region from pBR322
   4656..4691    -  CDS            rop (fragment): Rop protein, which maintains plasmids at low copy number; rop
   4786..4890    +  promoter       AmpR promoter: bla
   4891..5751    +  CDS            AmpR: β-lactamase; bla; confers resistance to ampicillin, carbenicillin, and related antibiotics
   5922..6510    +  rep_origin     ori: high-copy-number ColE1/pMB1/pBR322/pUC origin of replication
   6583..6610    +  repeat_region  AAV2 ITR (fragment): inverted terminal repeat of adeno-associated virus serotype 2 inverted
   6639..6666    +  repeat_region  AAV2 ITR (fragment): inverted terminal repeat of adeno-associated virus serotype 2 inverted
