[The description below was written by a language model from this plasmid's Addgene catalogue record and pLannotate feature annotations shown in this document.]
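Description:
pAAV-CaMKII-ASAP3-WPRE is an adeno-associated virus transfer plasmid for constitutive expression of the genetically encoded voltage indicator ASAP3. It is maintained in bacteria at high copy through a ColE1/pUC-type origin and selected with ampicillin via the β-lactamase gene and its own promoter. An f1 phage origin is also present in the backbone. The recorded host is a recombination-deficient strain, a common choice for keeping the repeat-rich AAV inverted terminal repeats intact. The annotation finds one complete AAV2 ITR downstream of the expression cassette. On the upstream side it finds only two short ITR fragments, which may reflect incomplete annotation or sequencing across this structured region rather than a true truncation. The record cannot resolve this.

Between the ITRs, the mouse CaMKIIα promoter, roughly 1.3 kb and widely used to bias expression toward excitatory neurons, drives the ASAP3 open reading frame, which was cloned between retained NheI and AscI sites. The feature table does not label ASAP3 itself. It marks a GFP-derived coding segment within the insert region, consistent with the fluorescent reporter portion of an ASAP-family sensor, in which a voltage-sensing domain modulates the brightness of a linked GFP. A short hit to a composite affinity tag near the start of the insert is probably incidental similarity. Downstream, a WPRE enhances transcript stability and expression, and the human growth hormone polyadenylation signal terminates the message.

The catalogue lists the insert species as mouse and notes that part of the plasmid derives from an earlier deposited construct. Once packaged into recombinant AAV, the cassette is suited to neuronal delivery for optical recording of membrane voltage, and the associated work concerns imaging high-frequency voltage dynamics in defined neuron classes of behaving mammals.
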