Addgene plasmid #240052: pAAV-CaMKII-ASAP3-WPRE
Purpose: Constitutive expression of genetically encoded voltage indicator ASAP3
Depositing lab: Mark Schnitzer. Depositing organization: Stanford University. Publication: Imaging high-frequency voltage dynamics in multiple neuron classes of behaving mammals. Haziza S, Chrapkiewicz R, Zhang Y, Kruzhilin V, Li J, Li J, Delamare G, Swanson R, Buzsaki G, Kannan M, Vasan G, Lin MZ, Zeng H, Daigle TL, Schnitzer MJ. Cell, 188, 1-23, August 7, 2025. doi: 10.1016/j.cell.2025.06.028 PubMed 39185175.
Backbone
  Vector backbone: AAV
  Vector type: AAV
Growth in bacteria
  Bacterial resistance: Ampicillin, 100 μg/mL
  Growth temperature: 37°C
  Growth strain: NEB Stable
  Copy number: High Copy
Gene/Insert
  Gene/Insert name: ASAP3
  Species: M. musculus (mouse)
  Promoter: CaMKII
  Cloning method: Restriction Enzyme; 5′ cloning site NheI (not destroyed); 3′ cloning site AscI (not destroyed)
Resource information
  A portion of this plasmid was derived from a plasmid made by: Addgene Plasmid #132318
Terms and licenses: Academic/Nonprofit Terms; Industry Terms: Not Available to Industry
How to cite: pAAV-CaMKII-ASAP3-WPRE was a gift from Mark Schnitzer (Addgene plasmid # 240052 ; http://n2t.net/addgene:240052 ; RRID:Addgene_240052)
